>Addgene plasmid #55545 | mTurquoise-Cx26-7 | addgene full sequence | sequence record 182187 | Addgene NGS Result
CGTTACATAACTTACGGTAAATGGCCCGCCTGGCTGACCGCCCAACGACCCCCGCCCATTGACGTCAATA
ATGACGTATGTTCCCATAGTAACGCCAATAGGGACTTTCCATTGACGTCAATGGGTGGAGTATTTACGGT
AAACTGCCCACTTGGCAGTACATCAAGTGTATCATATGCCAAGTACGCCCCCTATTGACGTCAATGACGG
TAAATGGCCCGCCTGGCATTATGCCCAGTACATGACCTTATGGGACTTTCCTACTTGGCAGTACATCTAC
GTATTAGTCATCGCTATTACCATGGTGATGCGGTTTTGGCAGTACATCAATGGGCGTGGATAGCGGTTTG
ACTCACGGGGATTTCCAAGTCTCCACCCCATTGACGTCAATGGGAGTTTGTTTTGGCACCAAAATCAACG
GGACTTTCCAAAATGTCGTAACAACTCCGCCCCATTGACGCAAATGGGCGGTAGGCGTGTACGGTGGGAG
GTCTATATAAGCAGAGCTGGTTTAGTGAACCGTCAGATCCGCTAGCGCTACCGGACTCAGATCTCGAGCT
CAAGCTTCGAATTCGCGGCTGCACGCTCCTCGGGACACAGTGCCAACCATCCAGAGGACAAGATGGATTG
GGGCACACTACAGAGCATCCTCGGGGGTGTCAACAAGCACTCCACCAGCATTGGGAAAATCTGGCTCACT
GTCCTCTTCATCTTCCGCATCATGATCCTCGTGGTGGCCGCGAAGGAGGTGTGGGGAGATGAGCAAGCCG
ATTTTGTTTGCAACACTCTCCAGCCTGGCTGTAAGAATGTGTGCTACGACCACTACTTCCCCATCTCTCA
CATCCGGCTCTGGGCTCTGCAGCTGATCATGGTGTCCACGCCGGCCCTCCTGGTAGCTATGCACGTGGCC
TACCGGAGACACGAAAAGAAACGGAAGTTCATGAAGGGAGAGATAAAGAACGAGTTTAAGGACATCGAAG
AGATCAAAACCCAGAAGGTCCGTATCGAAGGGTCCCTGTGGTGGACCTACACCACCAGCATCTTCTTCCG
GGTCATCTTCGAAGCTGTCTTCATGTATGTCTTTTACATCATGTACAATGGCTTCTTCATGCAGCGTCTG
GTGAAGTGTAACGCCTGGCCTTGTCCCAATACAGTGGACTGCTTCATTTCCAGGCCCACAGAAAAGACTG
TCTTCACGGTGTTCATGATCTCTGTGTCTGGAATTTGCATCCTGCTAAACATCACAGAGCTGTGCTATCT
GTTCATTAGGTATTGCTCAGGGAAGTCCAAAAGACCAGTCGCGGATCCACCGGTCGCCACCATGGTGAGC
AAGGGCGAGGAGCTGTTCACCGGGGTGGTGCCCATCCTGGTCGAGCTGGACGGCGACGTAAACGGCCACA
AGTTCAGCGTGTCCGGCGAGGGCGAGGGCGATGCCACCTACGGCAAGCTGACCCTGAAGTTCATCTGCAC
CACCGGCAAGCTGCCCGTGCCCTGGCCCACCCTCGTGACCACCCTGTCCTGGGGCGTGCAGTGCTTCGCC
CGCTACCCCGACCACATGAAGCAGCACGACTTCTTCAAGTCCGCCATGCCCGAAGGCTACGTCCAGGAGC
GCACCATCTTCTTCAAGGACGACGGCAACTACAAGACCCGCGCCGAGGTGAAGTTCGAGGGCGACACCCT
GGTGAACCGCATCGAGCTGAAGGGCATCGACTTCAAGGAGGACGGCAACATCCTGGGGCACAAGCTGGAG
TACAACTACATCAGCGACAACGTCTATATCACCGCCGACAAGCAGAAGAACGGCATCAAGGCCAACTTCA
AGATCCGCCACAACATCGAGGACGGCGGCGTGCAGCTCGCCGACCACTACCAGCAGAACACCCCCATCGG
CGACGGCCCCGTGCTGCTGCCCGACAACCACTACCTGAGCACCCAGTCCAAGCTGAGCAAAGACCCCAAC
GAGAAGCGCGATCACATGGTCCTGCTGGAGTTCGTGACCGCCGCCGGGATCACTCTCGGCATGGACGAGC
TGTACAAGTAAAGCGGCCGCGACTCTAGATCATAATCAGCCATACCACATTTGTAGAGGTTTTACTTGCT
TTAAAAAACCTCCCACACCTCCCCCTGAACCTGAAACATAAAATGAATGCAATTGTTGTTGTTAACTTGT
TTATTGCAGCTTATAATGGTTACAAATAAAGCAATAGCATCACAAATTTCACAAATAAAGCATTTTTTTC
ACTGCATTCTAGTTGTGGTTTGTCCAAACTCATCAATGTATCTTAAGGCGTAAATTGTAAGCGTTAATAT
TTTGTTAAAATTCGCGTTAAATTTTTGTTAAATCAGCTCATTTTTTAACCAATAGGCCGAAATCGGCAAA
ATCCCTTATAAATCAAAAGAATAGACCGAGATAGGGT
[37 nt withheld, positions 2418-2454]
AAAGAACGTGGACTCCAACGTCAAAGG
[49 nt withheld, positions 2482-2530]
T
[91 nt withheld, positions 2532-2622]
G
[124 nt withheld, positions 2624-2747]
CAGGTGGCACTTTTCGGGGAAATGTGCGCGGAACCCCTATTTGTTTATTTTTCTAAATACATTCAAATAT
GTATCCGCTCATGAGACAATAACCCTGATAAATGCTTCAATAATATTGAAAAAGGAAGAGTCCTGAGGCG
GAAAGAACCAGCTGTGGAATGTGTGTCAGTTAGGGTGTGGAAAGTCCCCAGGCTCCCCAGCAGGCAGAAG
TATGCAAAGCATGCATCTCAATTAGTCAGCAACCAGGTGTGGAAAGTCCCCAGGCTCCCCAGCAGGCAGA
AGTATGCAAAGCATGCATCTCAATTAGTCAGCAACCATAGTCCCGCCCCTAACTCCGCCCATCCCGCCCC
TAACTCCGCCCAGTTCCGCCCATTCTCCGCCCCATGGCTGACTAATTTTTTTTATTTATGCAGAGGCCGA
GGCCGCCTCGGCCTCTGAGCTATTCCAGAAGTAGTGAGGAGGCTTTTTTGGAGGCCTAGGCTTTTGCAAA
GATCGATCAAGAGACAGGATGAGGATCGTTTCGCATGATTGAACAAGATGGATTGCACGCAGGTTCTCCG
GCCGCTTGGGTGGAGAGGCTATTCGGCTATGACTGGGCACAACAGACAATCGGCTGCTCTGATGCCGCCG
TGTTCCGGCTGTCAGCGCAGGGGCGCCCGGTTCTTTTTGTCAAGACCGACCTGTCCGGTGCCCTGAATGA
ACTGCAAGACGAGGCAGCGCGGCTATCGTGGCTGGCCACGACGGGCGTTCCTTGCGCAGCTGTGCTCGAC
GTTGTCACTGAAGCGGGAAGGGACTGGCTGCTATTGGGCGAAGTGCCGGGGCAGGATCTCCTGTCATCTC
ACCTTGCTCCTGCCGAGAAAGTATCCATCATGGCTGATGCAATGCGGCGGCTGCATACGCTTGATCCGGC
TACCTGCCCATTCGACCACCAAGCGAAACATCGCATCGAGCGAGCACGTACTCGGATGGAAGCCGGTCTT
GTCGATCAGGATGATCTGGACGAAGAGCATCAGGGGCTCGCGCCAGCCGAACTGTTCGCCAGGCTCAAGG
CGAGCATGCCCGACGGCGAGGATCTCGTCGTGACCCATGGCGATGCCTGCTTGCCGAATATCATGGTGGA
AAATGGCCGCTTTTCTGGATTCATCGACTGTGGCCGGCTGGGTGTGGCGGACCGCTATCAGGACATAGCG
TTGGCTACCCGTGATATTGCTGAAGAGCTTGGCGGCGAATGGGCTGACCGCTTCCTCGTGCTTTACGGTA
TCGCCGCTCCCGATTCGCAGCGCATCGCCTTCTATCGCCTTCTTGACGAGTTCTTCTGAGCGGGACTCTG
GGGTTCGAAATGACCGACCAAGCGACGCCCAACCTGCCATCACGAGATTTCGATTCCACCGCCGCCTTCT
ATGAAAGGTTGGGCTTCGGAATCGTTTTCCGGGACGCCGGCTGGATGATCCTCCAGCGCGGGGATCTCAT
GCTGGAGTTCTTCGCCCACCCTAGGGGGAGGCTAACTGAAACACGGAAGGAGACAATACCGGAAGGAACC
CGCGCTATGACGGCAATAAAAAGACAGAATAAAACGCACGGTGTTGGGTCGTTTGTTCATAAACGCGGGG
TTCGGTCCCAGGGCTGGCACTCTGTCGATACCCCACCGAGACCCCATTGGGGCCAATACGCCCGCGTTTC
TTCCTTTTCCCCACCCCACCCCCCAAGTTCGGGTGAAGGCCCAGGGCTCGCAGCCAACGTCGGGGCGGCA
GGCCCTGCCATAGCCTCAGGTTACTCATATATACTTTAGATTGATTTAAAACTTCATTTTTAATTTAAAA
GGATCTAGGTGAAGATCCTTTTTGATAATCTCATGACCAAAATCCCTTAACGTGAGTTTTCGTTCCACTG
AGCGTCAGACCCCGTAGAAAAGATCAAAGGATCTTCTTGAGATCCTTTTTTTCTGCGCGTAATCTGCTGC
TTGCAAACAAAAAAACCACCGCTACCAGCGGTGGTTTGTTTGCCGGATCAAGAGCTACCAACTCTTTTTC
CGAAGGTAACTGGCTTCAGCAGAGCGCAGATACCAAATACTGTTCTTCTAGTGTAGCCGTAGTTAGGCCA
CCACTTCAAGAACTCTGTAGCACCGCCTACATACCTCGCTCTGCTAATCCTGTTACCAGTGGCTGCTGCC
AGTGGCGATAAGTCGTGTCTTACCGGGTTGGACTCAAGACGATAGTTACCGGATAAGGCGCAGCGGTCGG
GCTGAACGGGGGGTTCGTGCACACAGCCCAGCTTGGAGCGAACGACCTACACCGAACTGAGATACCTACA
GCGTGAGCTATGAGAAAGCGCCACGCTTCCCGAAGGGAGAAAGGCGGACAGGTATCCGGTAAGCGGCAGG
GTCGGAACAGGAGAGCGCACGAGGGAGCTTCCAGGGGGAAACGCCTGGTATCTTTATAGTCCTGTCGGGT
TTCGCCACCTCTGACTTGAGCGTCGATTTTTGTGATGCTCGTCAGGGGGGCGGAGCCTATGGAAAAACGC
CAGCAACGCGGCCTTTTTACGGTTCCTGGCCTTTTGCTGGCCTTTTGCTCACATGTTCTTTCCTGCGTTA
TCCCCTGATTCTGTGGATAACCGTATTACCGCCATGCATTAGTTATTAATAGTAATCAATTACGGGGTCA
TTAGTTCATAGCCCATATATGGAGTTCCG
Features (pLannotate 1.2.2; 16 found; start..end, strand, type, name):
      1..304     +  enhancer       CMV enhancer: human cytomegalovirus immediate early enhancer
    305..508     +  promoter       CMV promoter: human cytomegalovirus (CMV) immediate early promoter
    531..574     +  misc_feature   MCS (fragment): multiple cloning site
    623..1300    +  CDS            Gjb2: CXB2_RAT - Also known as Cxn-26. Experimental evidence at protein level: Swiss-Prot protein existence level 1. Structural component of gap junctions. Gap junctions are dodecameric channels that connect the cytoplasm of adjoining cells. They are formed by the docking of two hexameric hemichannels, one from each cell membrane. Small molecules and ions diffuse from one cell to a neighboring cell via the central pore. From Rattus norvegicus (Rat).
   1322..2041    +  CDS            mTurquoise: enhanced monomeric variant of CFP (Goedhart et al., 2010) mammalian codon-optimized
   2058..2141    +  CDS            large T antigen (fragment): large T antigen from SV40 (simian virus 40)
   2164..2285    +  polyA_signal   SV40 poly(A) signal: SV40 polyadenylation signal
   2319..2747    -  rep_origin     f1 ori (sequence partly withheld): f1 bacteriophage origin of replication; arrow indicates direction of (+) strand synthesis
   2774..2878    +  promoter       AmpR promoter: bla
   2880..3237    +  promoter       SV40 promoter: SV40 enhancer and early promoter
   3272..4066    +  CDS            NeoR/KanR: aminoglycoside phosphotransferase from Tn5; aph(3')-II (or nptII); confers resistance to neomycin, kanamycin, and G418 (Geneticin®)
   4087..4239    +  CDS            ble (fragment): BLE_KLEPN - Experimental evidence at protein level: Swiss-Prot protein existence level 1. Binding protein with a strong affinity to the bleomycin family of antibiotics. Binds to CL990; an antimitotic-antibiotic compound. From Klebsiella pneumoniae.
   4298..4345    +  polyA_signal   HSV TK poly(A) signal: herpes simplex virus thymidine kinase polyadenylation signal (Cole and Stacy, 1985)
   4436..4452    -  polyA_signal   bGH poly(A) signal (fragment): bovine growth hormone polyadenylation signal
   4674..5262    +  rep_origin     ori: high-copy-number ColE1/pMB1/pBR322/pUC origin of replication
   5377..5436    +  enhancer       CMV enhancer (fragment): human cytomegalovirus immediate early enhancer
