[The description below was written by a language model from this plasmid's Addgene catalogue record and pLannotate feature annotations shown in this document.]
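Description:
mTurquoise-Cx26-7 is a mammalian expression plasmid that produces rat connexin 26 (Cx26, gene Gjb2) fused at its C terminus to the cyan fluorescent protein mTurquoise. It is built on an mTurquoise "N1-style" backbone in which the insert sits upstream of the fluorescent protein. The "7" in the name probably refers to the length of the linker between the two coding regions, although the record does not say so. Transcription is driven by the human cytomegalovirus immediate early enhancer and promoter. The Gjb2 reading frame follows a remnant of the multiple cloning site, continues after a short gap into the mammalian codon-optimised mTurquoise coding sequence, and is terminated by the SV40 polyadenylation signal. The short "large T antigen" fragment annotated just before that signal is most likely part of the SV40-derived terminator region rather than an expressed element.

The plasmid replicates in E. coli at high copy number from a ColE1/pUC-type origin and also carries an f1 origin for single-stranded DNA production. A single Tn5 aminoglycoside phosphotransferase (NeoR/KanR) gene serves both hosts. A bacterial bla-type promoter drives it for kanamycin selection, and the SV40 enhancer/early promoter with an HSV TK poly(A) signal drives it for G418 selection of stably transfected mammalian cells. The small ble and bGH poly(A) fragments appear to be backbone remnants or incidental annotation matches.

Connexin 26 assembles into hexameric hemichannels that dock between adjacent cells, so the fusion acts as a fluorescent marker for gap junctions. It is intended for localisation imaging in live or fixed cells, with excitation near 434 nm and emission near 474 nm.
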