Addgene plasmid #55545: mTurquoise-Cx26-7
Purpose: Localization: Gap Junctions, Excitation: 434, Emission: 474
Depositing lab: Michael Davidson. Depositing organization: Florida State University, Tallahassee.
Backbone
  Vector backbone: mTurquoise
  Backbone size w/o insert (bp): 4750
  Vector type: Mammalian Expression
  Selectable markers: Neomycin (select with G418)
Growth in bacteria
  Bacterial resistance: Kanamycin, 50 μg/mL
  Growth temperature: 37°C
  Growth strain: DH5alpha
  Copy number: High Copy
Gene/Insert
  Gene/Insert name: Cx26 (alt name: NM_001004099.1)
  Species: R. norvegicus (rat)
  Promoter: CMV
  Tag / fusion protein: mTurquoise (C terminal on backbone)
  Cloning method: Unknown
  Sequencing primers: 5′ CMV-F; 3′ SV40pA-R
Terms and licenses: Academic/Nonprofit Terms; Industry Terms
Depositor comments: . Excitation = 434; Emission = 474
How to cite: mTurquoise-Cx26-7 was a gift from Michael Davidson (Addgene plasmid # 55545 ; http://n2t.net/addgene:55545 ; RRID:Addgene_55545)
