>Addgene plasmid #55545 | mTurquoise-Cx26-7 | depositor partial sequence | sequence record 85952 | insert sequence
TAGCGCTACCGGACTCAGATCTCGAGCTCAAGCTTCGAATTCGCGGCTGCACGCTCCTCGGGACACAGTG
CCAACCATCCAGAGGACAAGATGGATTGGGGCACACTACAGAGCATCCTCGGGGGTGTCAACAAGCACTC
CACCAGCATTGGGAAAATCTGGCTCACTGTCCTCTTCATCTTCCGCATCATGATCCTCGTGGTGGCCGCG
AAGGAGGTGTGGGGAGATGAGCAAGCCGATTTTGTTTGCAACACTCTCCAGCCTGGCTGTAAGAATGTGT
GCTACGACCACTACTTCCCCATCTCTCACATCCGGCTCTGGGCTCTGCAGCTGATCATGGTGTCCACGCC
GGCCCTCCTGGTAGCTATGCACGTGGCCTACCGGAGACACGAAAAGAAACGGAAGTTCATGAAGGGAGAG
ATAAAGAACGAGTTTAAGGACATCGAAGAGATCAAAACCCAGAAGGTCCGTATCGAAGGGTCCCTGTGGT
GGACCTACACCACCAGCATCTTCTTCCGGGTCATCTTCGAAGCTGTCTTCATGTATGTCTTTTACATCAT
GTACAATGGCTTCTTCATGCAGCGTCTGGTGAAGTGTAACGCCTGGCCTTGTCCCAATACAGTGGACTGC
TTCATTTCCAGGCCCACAGAAAAGACTGTCTTCACGGTGTTCATGATCTCTGTGTCTGGAATTTGCATCC
TGCTAAACATCACAGAGCTGTGCTATCTGTTCATTAGGTATTGCTCAGGGAAGTCCAAAAGACCAGTCGC
GGATCCACCGGTCGCCACCATGGTGAGCAAGGGCGAGGAGCTGTTCACCGGGGTGGTGCCCATCCTGGTC
GAGCTGGACGGCGACGTAAACGGCCACAAGTTCAGCGTGTCCGGCGAGGGCGAGGGCGATGCCACCTACG
GCAAGCTGACCCTGAAGTTCATCTGCACCACCGGCAAGCTGCCCGTGCCCTGGCCCACCCTCGTGACCAC
CCTGTCCTGGGGCGTGCAGTGCTTCGCCCGCTACCCCGACCACATGAAGCAGCACGACTTCTTCAAGTCC
GCCATGCCCGAAGGCTACGTCCAGGAGCGCACCATCTTCTTCAAGGACGACGGCAACTACAAGACCCGCG
CCGAGGTGAAGTTCGAGGGCGACACCCTGGTGAACCGCATCGAGCTGAAGGGCATCGACTTCAAGGAGGA
CGGCAACATCCTGGGGCACAAGCTGGAGTACAACTACATCAGCGACAACGTCTATATCACCGCCGACAAG
CAGAAGAACGGCATCAAGGCCAACTTCAAGATCCGCCACAACATCGAGGACGGCGGCGTGCAGCTCGCCG
ACCACTACCAGCAGAACACCCCCATCGGCGACGGCCCCGTGCTGCTGCCCGACAACCACTACCTGAGCAC
CCAGTCCAAGCTGAGCAAAGACCCCAACGAGAAGCGCGATCACATGGTCCTGCTGGAGTTCGTGACCGCC
GCCGGGATCACTCTCGGCATGGACGAGCTGTACAAGTAAAGCGGCCGCGACTCTAGATCATAATCAGCCA
TACCACAT
